>Addgene plasmid #103533 | LSB-hsa-miR-450a-5p | depositor full sequence | sequence record 196114 | Full Sequence
AATTGAGGGGATAACGCAGGAAAGAACATGTGAGCAAAAGGCCAGCAAAAGGCCAGGAACCGTAAAAAGG
CCGCGTTGCTGGCGTTTTTCCATAGGCTCCGCCCCCCTGACGAGCATCACAAAAATCGACGCTCAAGTCA
GAGGTGGCGAAACCCGACAGGACTATAAAGATACCAGGCGTTTCCCCCTGGAAGCTCCCTCGTGCGCTCT
CCTGTTCCGACCCTGCCGCTTACCGGATACCTGTCCGCCTTTCTCCCTTCGGGAAGCGTGGCGCTTTCTC
ATAGCTCACGCTGTAGGTATCTCAGTTCGGTGTAGGTCGTTCGCTCCAAGCTGGGCTGTGTGCACGAACC
CCCCGTTCAGCCCGACCGCTGCGCCTTATCCGGTAACTATCGTCTTGAGTCCAACCCGGTAAGACACGAC
TTATCGCCACTGGCAGCAGCCACTGGTAACAGGATTAGCAGAGCGAGGTATGTAGGCGGTGCTACAGAGT
TCTTGAAGTGGTGGCCTAACTACGGCTACACTAGAAGAACAGTATTTGGTATCTGCGCTCTGCTGAAGCC
AGTTACCTTCGGAAAAAGAGTTGGTAGCTCTTGATCCGGCAAACAAACCACCGCTGGTAGCGGTGGTTTT
TTTGTTTGCAAGCAGCAGATTACGCGCAGAAAAAAAGGATCTCAAGAAGATCCTTTGATCTTTTCTACGG
GGTCTGACGCTCAGTGGAACGAAAACTCACGTTAAGGGATTTTGGTCATGAGATTATCAAAAAGGATCTT
CACCTAGATCCTTTTAAATTAAAAATGAAGTTTTAAATCAATCTAAAGTATATATGAGTAAACTTGGTCT
GACAGTTACCAATGCTTAATCAGTGAGGCACCTATCTCAGCGATCTGTCTATTTCGTTCATCCATAGTTG
CCTGACTCCCCGTCGTGTAGATAACTACGATACGGGAGGGCTTACCATCTGGCCCCAGTGCTGCAATGAT
ACCGCGAGAACCACGCTCACCGGCTCCAGATTTATCAGCAATAAACCAGCCAGCCGGAAGGGCCGAGCGC
AGAAGTGGTCCTGCAACTTTATCCGCCTCCATCCAGTCTATTAATTGTTGCCGGGAAGCTAGAGTAAGTA
GTTCGCCAGTTAATAGTTTGCGCAACGTTGTTGCCATTGCTACAGGCATCGTGGTGTCACGCTCGTCGTT
TGGTATGGCTTCATTCAGCTCCGGTTCCCAACGATCAAGGCGAGTTACATGATCCCCCATGTTGTGCAAA
AAAGCGGTTAGCTCCTTCGGTCCTCCGATCGTTGTCAGAAGTAAGTTGGCCGCAGTGTTATCACTCATGG
TTATGGCAGCACTGCATAATTCTCTTACTGTCATGCCATCCGTAAGATGCTTTTCTGTGACTGGTGAGTA
CTCAACCAAGTCATTCTGAGAATAGTGTATGCGGCGACCGAGTTGCTCTTGCCCGGCGTCAATACGGGAT
AATACCGCGCCACATAGCAGAACTTTAAAAGTGCTCATCATTGGAAAACGTTCTTCGGGGCGAAAACTCT
CAAGGATCTTACCGCTGTTGAGATCCAGTTCGATGTAACCCACTCGTGCACCCAACTGATCTTCAGCATC
TTTTACTTTCACCAGCGTTTCTGGGTGAGCAAAAACAGGAAGGCAAAATGCCGCAAAAAAGGGAATAAGG
GCGACACGGAAATGTTGAATACTCATACTCTTCCTTTTTCAATATTATTGAAGCATTTATCAGGGTTATT
GTCTCATGAGCGGATACATATTTGAATGTAGCTCCGAATTTCTCGAGGGCTTGTCGACGACGGCGGTCTC
CGTCGTCAGGATCATGAATTCGACCCGCCTGCCACCATGACCGAGTACAAGCCCACGGTGCGCCTCGCCA
CCCGCGACGACGTCCCCCGGGCCGTACGCACCCTCGCCGCCGCGTTCGCCGACTACCCCGCCACGCGCCA
CACCGTCGACCCGGACCGCCACATCGAGCGGGTCACCGAGCTGCAAGAACTCTTCCTCACGCGCGTCGGG
CTCGACATCGGCAAGGTGTGGGTCGCGGACGACGGCGCCGCGGTGGCGGTCTGGACCACGCCGGAGAGCG
TCGAAGCGGGGGCGGTGTTCGCCGAGATCGGCCCGCGCATGGCCGAGTTGAGCGGTTCCCGGCTGGCCGC
GCAGCAACAGATGGAAGGCCTCCTGGCGCCGCACCGGCCCAAGGAGCCCGCGTGGTTCCTGGCCACCGTC
GGCGTCTCGCCCGACCACCAGGGCAAGGGTCTGGGCAGCGCCGTCGTGCTCCCCGGAGTGGAGGCGGCCG
AGCGCGCCGGGGTGCCCGCCTTCCTGGAGACATCCGCGCCCCGCAACCTCCCCTTCTACGAGCGGCTCGG
CTTCACCGTCACCGCCGACGTCGAGGTGCCCGAAGGACCGCGCACCTGGTGCATGACCCGCAAGCCCGGT
GCCTGATACGCGTGAATTCACTCCTCAGGTGCAGGCTGCCTATCAGAAGGTGGTGGCTGGTGTGGCCAAT
GCCCTGGCTCACAAATACCACTGAGATCTTTTTCCCTCTGCCAAAAATTATGGGGACATCATGAAGCCCC
TTGAGCATCTGACTTCTGGCTAATAAAGGAAATTTATTTTCATTGCAATAGTGTGTTGGAATTTTTTGTG
TCTCTCACTCGGAAGGACATATGGGAGGGCAAATCATTTAAAACATCAGAATGAGTATTTGGTTTAGAGT
TTGGCAACATATGCCCATATGCTGGCTGCCATGAACAAAGGTTGGCTATAAAGAGGTCATCAGTATATGA
AACAGCCCCCTGCTGTCCATTCCTTATTCCATAGAAAAGCCTTGACTTGAGGTTAGATTTTTTTTATATT
TTGTTTTGTGTTATTTTTTTCTTTAACATCCCTAAAATTTTCCTTACATGTTTTACTAGCCAGATTTTTC
CTCCTCTCCTGACTACTCCCAGTCATAGCTGTCCCTCTTCTCTTATGGAGATCCCTCGACCTGCAGCCCA
AGCTTGAATTCTCTAGAATTACCCTGTTATCCCTATGCTTGGTTTACCGAGCTCTTATTGGTTTTCAAAC
TTCATTGACTGTGCCCAACGCGCCTGGGAGCTCACGGGGACAGCCCCCCCCCAAAGCCCCCAGGGATGTA
ATTACGTCCCTCCCCCGCTAGGGGGCAGCAGCGAGCCGCCCGGGGCTCCGCTCCGGTCCGGCGCTCCCCC
CGCATCCCCGAGCCGGCAGCGTGCGGGGACAGCCCGGGCACGGGGAAGGTGGCACGGGATCGCTTTCCTC
TGAACGCTTCTCGCTGCTCTTTGAGCCTGCAGACACCTGGGGGGATACGGGGAAAAAGCTAGGCTGAAAG
ACCGGTTCTTAGAATGACACGCGCCTGGGAGCTCACGGGGACAGCCCCCCCCCAAAGCCCCCAGGGATGT
AATTACGTCCCTCCCCCGCTAGGGGGCAGCAGCGAGCCGCCCGGGGCTCCGCTCCGGTCCGGCGCTCCCC
CCGCATCCCCGAGCCGGCAGCGTGCGGGGACAGCCCGGGCACGGGGAAGGTGGCACGGGATCGCTTTCCT
CTGAACGCTTCTCGCTGCTCTTTGAGCCTGCAGACACCTGGGGGGATACGGGGAAAAAGCTAACTTCTGA
GACGACAACTTTGTATAGAAAAGTTGGCTCCGAATTCGCCCTTGACAGCAGAGATCCAGTTTGGTTAATT
AATTGGCTCCGGTGCCCGTCAGTGGGCAGAGCGCACATCGCCCACAGTCCCCGAGAAGTTGTGGGGAGGG
GTCGGCAATTGAACCGGTGCCTAGAGAAGGTGGCGCGGGGTAAACTGGGAAAGTGATGTCGTGTACTGGC
TCCGCCTTTTTCCCGAGGGTGGGGGAGAACCGTATATAAGTGCAGTAGTCGCCGTGAACGTTCTTTTTCG
CAACGGGTTTGCCGCCAGAACACAGGTAAGTGCCGTGTGTGGTTCCCGCGGGCCTGGCCTCTTTACGGGT
TATGGCCCTTGCGTGCCTTGAATTACTTCCACCTGGCTGCAGTACGTGATTCTTGATCCCGAGCTTCGGG
TTGGAAGTGGGTGGGAGAGTTCGAGGCCTTGCGCTTAAGGAGCCCCTTCGCCTCGTGCTTGAGTTGAGGC
CTGGCCTGGGCGCTGGGGCCGCCGCGTGCGAATCTGGTGGCACCTTCGCGCCTGTCTCGCTGCTTTCGAT
AAGTCTCTAGCCATTTAAAATTTTTGATGACCTGCTGCGACGCTTTTTTTCTGGCAAGATAGTCTTGTAA
ATGCGGGCCAAGATCTGCACACTGGTATTTCGGTTTTTGGGGCCGCGGGCGGCGACGGGGCCCGTGCGTC
CCAGCGCACATGTTCGGCGAGGCGGGGCCTGCGAGCGCGGCCACCGAGAATCGGACGGGGGTAGTCTCAA
GCTGGCCGGCCTGCTCTGGTGCCTGGCCTCGCGCCGCCGTGTATCGCCCCGCCCTGGGCGGCAAGGCTGG
CCCGGTCGGCACCAGTTGCGTGAGCGGAAAGATGGCCGCTTCCCGGCCCTGCTGCAGGGAGCTCAAAATG
GAGGACGCGGCGCTCGGGAGAGCGGGCGGGTGAGTCACCCACACAAAGGAAAAGGGCCTTTCCGTCCTCA
GCCGTCGCTTCATGTGACTCCACGGAGTACCGGGCGCCGTCCAGGCACCTCGATTAGTTCTCGAGCTTTT
GGAGTACGTCGTCTTTAGGTTGGGGGGAGGGGTTTTATGCGATGGAGTTTCCCCACACTGAGTGGGTGGA
GACTGAAGTTAGGCCAGCTTGGCACTTGATGTAATTCTCCTTGGAATTTGCCCTTTTTGAGTTTGGATCT
TGGTTCATTCTCAAGCCTCAGACAGTGGTTCAAAGTTTTTTTCTTCCATTTCAGGTGTCGTGAGAAGGGC
GAATTCGACCCAAGTTTGTACAAAAAAGCAGGCTGGATCCAGGTGCCACCATGGTGAGCGAGCTGATTAA
GGAGAACATGCACATGAAGCTGTACATGGAGGGCACCGTGAACAACCACCACTTCAAGTGCACATCCGAG
GGCGAAGGCAAGCCCTACGAGGGCACCCAGACCATGAGAATCAAGGCGGTCGAGGGCGGCCCTCTCCCCT
TCGCCTTCGACATCCTGGCTACCAGCTTCATGTACGGCAGCAAAACCTTCATCAACCACACCCAGGGCAT
CCCCGACTTCTTTAAGCAGTCCTTCCCCGAGGGCTTCACATGGGAGAGAGTCACCACATACGAAGATGGG
GGCGTGCTGACCGCTACCCAGGACACCAGCCTCCAGGACGGCTGCCTCATCTACAACGTCAAGATCAGAG
GGGTGAACTTCCCATCCAACGGCCCTGTGATGCAGAAGAAAACACTCGGCTGGGAGGCCTCCACCGAGAC
ACTGTACCCCGCTGACGGCGGCCTGGAAGGCAGAGCCGACATGGCCCTGAAGCTCGTGGGCGGGGGCCAC
CTGATCTGCAACCTTAAGACCACATACAGATCCAAGAAACCCGCTAAGAACCTCAAGATGCCCGGCGTCT
ACTATGTGGACAGGAGACTGGAAAGAATCAAGGAGGCCGACAAAGAGACATACGTCGAGCAGCACGAGGT
GGCTGTGGCCAGATACTGCGACCTCCCTAGCAAACTGGGGCACAAACTTAATTGAGAATTCTACCACCCA
GCTTTCTTGTACAAAGTGGTACGTCTCAAGACCAGAGGTCTCTGCTTCCAAGGGCATATTAGGAACACAT
CGCAAAAATATTAGGAACACATCGCAAAAATATTAGGAACACATCGCAAAAATATTAGGAACACATCGCA
AAACAACCAGAAGAGACCTGTGCTTCACTCCTCAGGTGCAGGCTGCCTATCAGAAGGTGGTGGCTGGTGT
GGCCAATGCCCTGGCTCACAAATACCACTGAGATCTTTTTCCCTCTGCCAAAAATTATGGGGACATCATG
AAGCCCCTTGAGCATCTGACTTCTGGCTAATAAAGGAAATTTATTTTCATTGCAATAGTGTGTTGGAATT
TTTTGTGTCTCTCACTCGGAAGGACATATGGGAGGGCAAATCATTTAAAACATCAGAATGAGTATTTGGT
TTAGAGTTTGGCAACATATGCCCATATGCTGGCTGCCATGAACAAAGGTTGGCTATAAAGAGGTCATCAG
TATATGAAACAGCCCCCTGCTGTCCATTCCTTATTCCATAGAAAAGCCTTGACTTGAGGTTAGATTTTTT
TTATATTTTGTTTTGTGTTATTTTTTTCTTTAACATCCCTAAAATTTTCCTTACATGTTTTACTAGCCAG
ATTTTTCCTCCTCTCCTGACTACTCCCAGTCATAGCTGTCCCTCTTCTCTTATGGAGATCCCGAGCGGTG
CGTTTTTATGCTTGTAGTATTGTATAATGTTTTTAAGATCCAAGCTTCTGACCTCTTCTCTTCCTCCCAC
AGGGCCTCGAGACAATTGCATCGATGGTACCAGTGAAAGTCTGCAATGAATTCGAGTTGGCGCGCCTGTC
ATTCTAAATCTCTCTTTCAGCCTAAAGCTTTTTCCCCGTATCCCCCCAGGTGTCTGCAGGCTCAAAGAGC
AGCGAGAAGCGTTCAGAGGAAAGCGATCCCGTGCCACCTTCCCCGTGCCCGGGCTGTCCCCGCACGCTGC
CGGCTCGGGGATGCGGGGGGAGCGCCGGACCGGAGCGGAGCCCCGGGCGGCTCGCTGCTGCCCCCTAGCG
GGGGAGGGACGTAATTACATCCCTGGGGGCTTTGGGAGGGGGCTGTCCCCGTGAGCTCCCAGGCGCGCCT
GTCATTCTAAATCTCTCTTTCAGCCTAAAGCTTTTTCCCCGTATCCCCCCAGGTGTCTGCAGGCTCAAAG
AGCAGCGAGAAGCGTTCAGAGGAAAGCGATCCCGTGCCACCTTCCCCGTGCCCGGGCTGTCCCCGCACGC
TGCCGGCTCGGGGATGCGGGGGGAGCGCCGGACCGGAGCGGAGCCCCGGGCGGCTCGCTGCTGCCCCCTA
GCGGGGGAGGGACGTAATTACATCCCTGGGGGCTTTGGGGGGGGGCTGTCCCCGTGAGCTCCCAGGCGCG
CCAACTCGGTACCGTATCGATGTCGACGTTAACGCTAGTGATATCAACTTTGTATAGAAAAGTTGGCTCC
GAATTCGCCCTTGACAGCAGAGATCCAGTTTGGTTAATTAATTGGCTCCGGTGCCCGTCAGTGGGCAGAG
CGCACATCGCCCACAGTCCCCGAGAAGTTGTGGGGAGGGGTCGGCAATTGAACCGGTGCCTAGAGAAGGT
GGCGCGGGGTAAACTGGGAAAGTGATGTCGTGTACTGGCTCCGCCTTTTTCCCGAGGGTGGGGGAGAACC
GTATATAAGTGCAGTAGTCGCCGTGAACGTTCTTTTTCGCAACGGGTTTGCCGCCAGAACACAGGTAAGT
GCCGTGTGTGGTTCCCGCGGGCCTGGCCTCTTTACGGGTTATGGCCCTTGCGTGCCTTGAATTACTTCCA
CCTGGCTGCAGTACGTGATTCTTGATCCCGAGCTTCGGGTTGGAAGTGGGTGGGAGAGTTCGAGGCCTTG
CGCTTAAGGAGCCCCTTCGCCTCGTGCTTGAGTTGAGGCCTGGCCTGGGCGCTGGGGCCGCCGCGTGCGA
ATCTGGTGGCACCTTCGCGCCTGTCTCGCTGCTTTCGATAAGTCTCTAGCCATTTAAAATTTTTGATGAC
CTGCTGCGACGCTTTTTTTCTGGCAAGATAGTCTTGTAAATGCGGGCCAAGATCTGCACACTGGTATTTC
GGTTTTTGGGGCCGCGGGCGGCGACGGGGCCCGTGCGTCCCAGCGCACATGTTCGGCGAGGCGGGGCCTG
CGAGCGCGGCCACCGAGAATCGGACGGGGGTAGTCTCAAGCTGGCCGGCCTGCTCTGGTGCCTGGCCTCG
CGCCGCCGTGTATCGCCCCGCCCTGGGCGGCAAGGCTGGCCCGGTCGGCACCAGTTGCGTGAGCGGAAAG
ATGGCCGCTTCCCGGCCCTGCTGCAGGGAGCTCAAAATGGAGGACGCGGCGCTCGGGAGAGCGGGCGGGT
GAGTCACCCACACAAAGGAAAAGGGCCTTTCCGTCCTCAGCCGTCGCTTCATGTGACTCCACGGAGTACC
GGGCGCCGTCCAGGCACCTCGATTAGTTCTCGAGCTTTTGGAGTACGTCGTCTTTAGGTTGGGGGGAGGG
GTTTTATGCGATGGAGTTTCCCCACACTGAGTGGGTGGAGACTGAAGTTAGGCCAGCTTGGCACTTGATG
TAATTCTCCTTGGAATTTGCCCTTTTTGAGTTTGGATCTTGGTTCATTCTCAAGCCTCAGACAGTGGTTC
AAAGTTTTTTTCTTCCATTTCAGGTGTCGTGAGAAGGGCGAATTCGACCCAAGTTTGTACAAAAAAGCAG
GCTCGCCACCATGGTGAGCAAGGGCGAGGAGCTGTTCACCGGGGTGGTGCCCATCCTGGTCGAGCTGGAC
GGCGACGTAAACGGCCACAAGTTCAGCGTGAGGGGCGAGGGCGAGGGCGATGCCACCAACGGCAAGCTGA
CCCTGAAGTTCATCTGCACCACCGGCAAGCTGCCCGTGCCCTGGCCCACCCTCGTGACCACCCTGAGCCA
CGGCGTGCAGTGCTTCGCCCGCTACCCCGACCACATGAAGCAGCACGACTTCTTCAAGTCCGCCATGCCC
GAAGGCTACGTCCAGGAGCGCACCATCTTCTTCAAGGACGACGGCACCTACAAGACCCGCGCCGAGGTGA
AGTTCGAGGGCGACACCCTAGTGAACCGCATCGAGCTGAAGGGCGTCGACTTCAAGGAGGACGGCAACAT
CCTGGGGCACAAGCTGGAGTACAACTTCAACAGCCACAACATCTATATCATGGCCGTCAAGCAGAAGAAC
GGCATCAAGGTGAACTTCAAGATCCGCCACAACGTGGAGGACGGCAGCGTGCAGCTCGCCGACCACTACC
AGCAGAACACCCCCATCGGCGACGGCCCCGTGCTGCTGCCCGACAGCCACTACCTGAGCACCCAGTCCGT
GCTGAGCAAAGACCCCAACGAGAAGCGCGATCACATGGTCCTGCTGGAGTTCCGCACCGCCGCCGGGATC
ACTCTCGGCATGGACGAGCTGTACAAGTAATACCACCCAGCTTTCTTGTACAAAGTGGTACGCGTGAATT
CACTCCTCAGGTGCAGGCTGCCTATCAGAAGGTGGTGGCTGGTGTGGCCAATGCCCTGGCTCACAAATAC
CACTGAGATCTTTTTCCCTCTGCCAAAAATTATGGGGACATCATGAAGCCCCTTGAGCATCTGACTTCTG
GCTAATAAAGGAAATTTATTTTCATTGCAATAGTGTGTTGGAATTTTTTGTGTCTCTCACTCGGAAGGAC
ATATGGGAGGGCAAATCATTTAAAACATCAGAATGAGTATTTGGTTTAGAGTTTGGCAACATATGCCCAT
ATGCTGGCTGCCATGAACAAAGGTTGGCTATAAAGAGGTCATCAGTATATGAAACAGCCCCCTGCTGTCC
ATTCCTTATTCCATAGAAAAGCCTTGACTTGAGGTTAGATTTTTTTTATATTTTGTTTTGTGTTATTTTT
TTCTTTAACATCCCTAAAATTTTCCTTACATGTTTTACTAGCCAGATTTTTCCTCCTCTCCTGACTACTC
CCAGTCATAGCTGTCCCTCTTCTCTTATGGAGATCCCTCGACCTGCAGCCCAAGCTTGGCGTAATCATGG
TCATAGCTGTTTCCTGTGTGAAATTGTTATCCGCTCACAATTCCACACAACATACGAGCCGGAAGCATAA
AGTGTAAAGCCTGGGGTGCCTAATGAGTGAGCTAACTCACATTAATTGCGTTGCGCTCACTGCCCGCTTT
CCAGTCGGGAAACCTGTCGTGCCAGCGGATCGACAGTACTAAGCTTGGTCTAATACCCAATCTCTCGTCT
TATCCAGATGTTTTATACGCCTCTGGCCCGTGTCTCAAAATCTCTGATGTTACATTGCACAAGATAAAAT
AATATCATCATGAACAATAAAACTGTCTGCTTACATAAACAGTAATACAAGGGGTGTTATGAGCCATATT
CAACGGGAAACGTCGAGGCCGCGATTAAATTCCAACATGGATGCTGATTTATATGGGTATAAATGGGCTC
GCGATAATGTCGGGCAATCAGGTGCGACAATCTATCGCTTGTATGGGAAGCCCGATGCGCCAGAGTTGTT
TCTGAAACATGGCAAAGGTAGCGTTGCCAATGATGTTACAGATGAGATGGTCAGACTAAACTGGCTGACG
GAATTTATGCCTCTTCCGACCATCAAGCATTTTATCCGTACTCCTGATGATGCATGGTTACTCACCACTG
CGATCCCCGGAAAAACAGCATTCCAGGTATTAGAAGAATATCCTGATTCAGGTGAAAATATTGTTGATGC
GCTGGCAGTGTTCCTGCGCCGGTTGCATTCGATTCCTGTTTGTAATTGTCCTTTTAACAGCGATCGCGTA
TTTCGTCTCGCTCAGGCGCAATCACGAATGAATAACGGTTTGGTTGATGCGAGTGATTTTGATGACGAGC
GTAATGGCTGGCCTGTTGAACAAGTCTGGAAAGAAATGCATAAACTTTTGCCATTCTCACCGGATTCAGT
CGTCACTCATGGTGATTTCTCACTTGATAACCTTATTTTTGACGAGGGGAAATTAATAGGTTGTATTGAT
GTTGGACGAGTCGGAATCGCAGACCGATACCAGGATCTTGCCATCCTATGGAACTGCCTCGGTGAGTTTT
CTCCTTCATTACAGAAACGGCTTTTTCAAAAATATGGTATTGATAATCCTGATATGAATAAATTGCAGTT
TCATTTGATGCTCGATGAGTTTTTCTAATCAGAATTGGTTAATTGGTTGTAACACTGGCAGAGCATTACG
CTGACTTGACGGGACGGCGCAAGCTCATGACCAAAATCCCTTAACGTGAGTTACGCGTCGTTCCACTGAG
CGTCAGAGGTATCACTAGTATTACAGAGGTAAGTTATAACAGTCGCCTAACCC
Features (pLannotate 1.2.2; 28 found; start..end, strand, type, name):
     87..675     -  rep_origin     ori: high-copy-number ColE1/pMB1/pBR322/pUC origin of replication
    846..1706    -  CDS            AmpR: β-lactamase; bla; confers resistance to ampicillin, carbenicillin, and related antibiotics
   1707..1778    -  promoter       AmpR promoter: bla
   1857..2456    +  CDS            PuroR: puromycin N-acetyltransferase; pac from Streptomyces alboniger; confers resistance to puromycin
   2461..2541    +  CDS            HBB (fragment): HBB_PONPY - Experimental evidence at transcript level: Swiss-Prot protein existence level 2. Involved in oxygen transport from the lung to the various peripheral tissues. From Pongo pygmaeus (Bornean orangutan).
   2612..2667    +  polyA_signal   β-globin poly(A) signal: rabbit β-globin polyadenylation signal (Gil and Proudfoot, 1987)
   3646..3666    +  protein_bind   attB4: mutant version of attB; core recombination site for the Gateway® BP reaction BP Clonase™
   3734..3945    +  promoter       EF-1α core promoter: core promoter for human elongation factor EF-1α
   3946..4884    +  intron         EF-1α intron A: intron upstream of the start codon of human EF-1α
   4911..4931    +  protein_bind   attB1: mutant version of attB; core recombination site for the Gateway® BP reaction BP Clonase™
   4951..5646    +  CDS            mKate2: mKate2 is a basic (constitutively fluorescent) red fluorescent protein published in 2009, derived from Entacmaea quadricolor. It is reported to be a rapidly-maturing monomer with moderate acid sensitivity.
   5666..5690    -  protein_bind   attB2: mutant version of attB; recombination site for the Gateway® BP reaction BP Clonase™
   5834..5908    +  CDS            HBB (fragment): HBB_PONPY - Experimental evidence at transcript level: Swiss-Prot protein existence level 2. Involved in oxygen transport from the lung to the various peripheral tissues. From Pongo pygmaeus (Bornean orangutan).
   5979..6034    +  polyA_signal   β-globin poly(A) signal: rabbit β-globin polyadenylation signal (Gil and Proudfoot, 1987)
   6418..6443    +  misc_feature   SA: splice acceptor site
   7115..7135    +  protein_bind   attB4: mutant version of attB; core recombination site for the Gateway® BP reaction BP Clonase™
   7203..7414    +  promoter       EF-1α core promoter: core promoter for human elongation factor EF-1α
   7415..8353    +  intron         EF-1α intron A: intron upstream of the start codon of human EF-1α
   8380..8400    +  protein_bind   attB1: mutant version of attB; core recombination site for the Gateway® BP reaction BP Clonase™
   8411..9127    +  CDS            EBFP2: EBFP2 is a basic (constitutively fluorescent) blue fluorescent protein published in 2007, derived from Aequorea victoria. It is reported to be a rapidly-maturing monomer with moderate acid sensitivity.
   9135..9159    -  protein_bind   attB2: mutant version of attB; recombination site for the Gateway® BP reaction BP Clonase™
   9163..9243    +  CDS            HBB (fragment): HBB_PONPY - Experimental evidence at transcript level: Swiss-Prot protein existence level 2. Involved in oxygen transport from the lung to the various peripheral tissues. From Pongo pygmaeus (Bornean orangutan).
   9314..9369    +  polyA_signal   β-globin poly(A) signal: rabbit β-globin polyadenylation signal (Gil and Proudfoot, 1987)
   9752..9774    -  protein_bind   lac operator (fragment): The lac repressor binds to the lac operator to inhibit transcription in E. coli. This inhibition can be relieved by adding lactose or isopropyl-β-D-thiogalactopyranoside (IPTG). lac repressor encoded by lacI
   9778..9808    -  promoter       lac promoter: promoter for the E. coli lac operon
   9823..9844    -  protein_bind   CAP binding site: CAP binding activates transcription in the presence of cAMP. E. coli catabolite activator protein
   9857..9896    -  CDS            lacI (fragment): lac repressor; lacI; The lac repressor binds to the lac operator to inhibit transcription in E. coli. This inhibition can be relieved by adding lactose or isopropyl-β-D-thiogalactopyranoside (IPTG).
  10069..10878   +  CDS            KanR: aminoglycoside phosphotransferase; aph(3')-Ia; confers resistance to kanamycin in bacteria or G418 (Geneticin®) in eukaryotes
