[The description below was written by a language model from this plasmid's Addgene catalogue record and pLannotate feature annotations shown in this document.]
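Description:
LSB-hsa-miR-450a-5p is a mammalian expression and synthetic biology plasmid built on the Low Sensor Backbone (LSB). It reports the activity of the human microRNA miR-450a-5p by ratiometric fluorescence. The annotated depositor sequence is about 11 kb. It is propagated in E. coli from a high-copy ColE1/pUC-type origin and carries both an ampicillin resistance gene (β-lactamase with its own promoter) and a kanamycin resistance gene (aph(3')-Ia), matching the dual selection in the record. A small lac promoter/operator remnant is also present.

The payload consists of two parallel transcription units of the same design. Each has a human EF-1α core promoter with intron A, a fluorescent protein coding sequence flanked by Gateway attB recombination scars, and a rabbit β-globin 3' region and polyadenylation signal. One unit expresses the red protein mKate2, whose 3' UTR holds the miR-450a-5p target according to the catalogue entry. The target itself is not annotated in the feature table, but a gap between the mKate2 cassette and its β-globin sequence is consistent with that placement. The second unit expresses EBFP2 without a target and serves as an internal reference for delivery and expression. When miR-450a-5p is active in transfected cells, mKate2 is repressed relative to EBFP2, so the red-to-blue ratio gives a measure of miRNA activity.

A puromycin N-acetyltransferase gene with its own β-globin poly(A) signal allows puromycin selection in mammalian cells, though no dedicated promoter for it is annotated. The depositor notes that the repeated poly(A) elements make the plasmid inherently unstable. The physical plasmid also differs slightly from the depositor sequence, with short insertions flanking the puromycin coding region that do not impair selection.
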