Addgene plasmid #103533: LSB-hsa-miR-450a-5p
Purpose: Used to sense miRNA activity using fluorescence based tools. hsa-miR-450a-5p target in 3' UTR of of mKate. miRNA activity can be measured by the repression of mKate2 relative to EBFP2 fluorescent proteins . Plasmid is inherently unstable; please see Depositor Comments
Depositing lab: Ron Weiss. Depositing organization: Massachusetts Institute of Technology. Publication: A mixed antagonistic/synergistic miRNA repression model enables accurate predictions of multi-input miRNA sensor activity. Gam JJ, Babb J, Weiss R. Nat Commun. 2018 Jun 22;9(1):2430. doi: 10.1038/s41467-018-04575-0. PubMed 29934631.
Backbone
  Vector backbone: Low Sensor Backbone (LSB)
  Vector type: Mammalian Expression, Synthetic Biology
Growth in bacteria
  Bacterial resistance: Ampicillin and Kanamycin, 100 & 50 μg/mL
  Growth temperature: 30°C
  Growth strain: NEB Stable
  Copy number: High Copy
Gene/Insert
  Gene/Insert name: hsa-miR-450a-5p target
  Species: H. sapiens (human)
  Promoter: EF-1a
  Cloning method: Gibson Cloning
Terms and licenses: Academic/Nonprofit Terms; Industry Terms: Not Available to Industry
Depositor comments: Please note that this plasmid is inherently unstable due to a repeating poly A element. We recommend performing a diagnostic digest on multiple colonies upon receipt. The depositors would like to note the presence of several discrepancies between the depositor sequence and physical plasmid sequence. In particular, the sequences upstream and downstream of the puromycin coding region have 10 bp insertions which do not affect the ability to perform puromycin selection. The sequences for those regions within the physical plasmids are as follows: Upstream of Puro: GAATTCGACCGCCTGTCTCAAGGTGCCACC; Downstream of Puro: GCTTTGAGACTACGCGTGAATTCACTCCTC. Please contact if you are interested in this plasmid prior to placing an order.
How to cite: LSB-hsa-miR-450a-5p was a gift from Ron Weiss (Addgene plasmid # 103533 ; http://n2t.net/addgene:103533 ; RRID:Addgene_103533)
