>Addgene plasmid #103533 | LSB-hsa-miR-450a-5p | depositor partial sequence | sequence record 196115 | hsa-miR-450a-5p target
ATATTAGGAACACATCGCAAAA
